>Addgene plasmid #90722 | KIF2C E7.1 gRNA | addgene full sequence | sequence record 182986 | Addgene NGS Result
AACCGCCTCTCCCCGCGCGTTGGCCGATTCATTAATGCAGCTGGCACGACAGGTTTCCCGACTGGAAAGC
GGGCAGTGAGCGCAACGCAATTAATGTGAGTTAGCTCACTCATTAGGCACCCCAGGCTTTACACTTTATG
CTTCCGGCTCGTATGTTGTGTGGAATTGTGAGCGGATAACAATTTCACACAGGAAACAGCTATGACCATG
ATTACGCCAAGCGCGCAATTAACCCTCACTAAAGGGAACAAAAGCTGGAGCTGCAAGCTTAATGTAGTCT
TATGCAATACTCTTGTAGTCTTGCAACATGGTAACGATGAGTTAGCAACATGCCTTACAAGGAGAGAAAA
AGCACCGTGCATGCCGATTGGTGGAAGTAAGGTGGTACGATCGTGCCTTATTAGGAAGGCAACAGACGGG
TCTGACATGGATTGGACGAACCACTGAATTGCCGCATTGCAGAGATATTGTATTTAAGTGCCTAGCTCGA
TACATAAACGGGTCTCTCTGGTTAGACCAGATCTGAGCCTGGGAGCTCTCTGGCTAACTAGGGAACCCAC
TGCTTAAGCCTCAATAAAGCTTGCCTTGAGTGCTTCAAGTAGTGTGTGCCCGTCTGTTGTGTGACTCTGG
TAACTAGAGATCCCTCAGACCCTTTTAGTCAGTGTGGAAAATCTCTAGCAGTGGCGCCCGAACAGGGACT
TGAAAGCGAAAGGGAAACCAGAGGAGCTCTCTCGACGCAGGACTCGGCTTGCTGAAGCGCGCACGGCAAG
AGGCGAGGGGCGGCGACTGGTGAGTACGCCAAAAATTTTGACTAGCGGAGGCTAGAAGGAGAGAGATGGG
TGCGAGAGCGTCAGTATTAAGCGGGGGAGAATTAGATCGCGATGGGAAAAAATTCGGTTAAGGCCAGGGG
GAAAGAAAAAATATAAATTAAAACATATAGTATGGGCAAGCAGGGAGCTAGAACGATTCGCAGTTAATCC
TGGCCTGTTAGAAACATCAGAAGGCTGTAGACAAATACTGGGACAGCTACAACCATCCCTTCAGACAGGA
TCAGAAGAACTTAGATCATTATATAATACAGTAGCAACCCTCTATTGTGTGCATCAAAGGATAGAGATAA
AAGACACCAAGGAAGCTTTAGACAAGATAGAGGAAGAGCAAAACAAAAGTAAGACCACCGCACAGCAAGC
GGCCGCTGATCTTCAGACCTGGAGGAGGAGATATGAGGGACAATTGGAGAAGTGAATTATATAAATATAA
AGTAGTAAAAATTGAACCATTAGGAGTAGCACCCACCAAGGCAAAGAGAAGAGTGGTGCAGAGAGAAAAA
AGAGCAGTGGGAATAGGAGCTTTGTTCCTTGGGTTCTTGGGAGCAGCAGGAAGCACTATGGGCGCAGCGT
CAATGACGCTGACGGTACAGGCCAGACAATTATTGTCTGGTATAGTGCAGCAGCAGAACAATTTGCTGAG
GGCTATTGAGGCGCAACAGCATCTGTTGCAACTCACAGTCTGGGGCATCAAGCAGCTCCAGGCAAGAATC
CTGGCTGTGGAAAGATACCTAAAGGATCAACAGCTCCTGGGGATTTGGGGTTGCTCTGGAAAACTCATTT
GCACCACTGCTGTGCCTTGGAATGCTAGTTGGAGTAATAAATCTCTGGAACAGATTTGGAATCACACGAC
CTGGATGGAGTGGGACAGAGAAATTAACAATTACACAAGCTTAATACACTCCTTAATTGAAGAATCGCAA
AACCAGCAAGAAAAGAATGAACAAGAATTATTGGAATTAGATAAATGGGCAAGTTTGTGGAATTGGTTTA
ACATAACAAATTGGCTGTGGTATATAAAATTATTCATAATGATAGTAGGAGGCTTGGTAGGTTTAAGAAT
AGTTTTTGCTGTACTTTCTATAGTGAATAGAGTTAGGCAGGGATATTCACCATTATCGTTTCAGACCCAC
CTCCCAACCCCGAGGGGACCCAGAGAGGGCCTATTTCCCATGATTCCTTCATATTTGCATATACGATACA
AGGCTGTTAGAGAGATAATTAGAATTAATTTGACTGTAAACACAAAGATATTAGTACAAAATACGTGACG
TAGAAAGTAATAATTTCTTGGGTAGTTTGCAGTTTTAAAATTATGTTTTAAAATGGACTATCATATGCTT
ACCGTAACTTGAAAGTATTTCGATTTCTTGGCTTTATATATCTTGTGGAAAGGACGAAACACCGCAGATT
GTCCTTCGGATGTAGTTTAAGAGCTATGCTGGAAACAGCATAGCAAGTTTAAATAAGGCTAGTCCGTTAT
CAACTTGAAAAAGTGGCACCGAGTCGGTGCTTTTTTTGAATTCTAGATCTTGAGACAAATGGCAGTATTC
ATCCACAATTTTAAAAGAAAAGGGGGGATTGGGGGGTACAGTGCAGGGGAAAGAATAGTAGACATAATAG
CAACAGACATACAAACTAAAGAATTACAAAAACAAATTACAAAAATTCAAAATTTTCGGGTTTATTACAG
GGACAGCAGAGATCCACTTTGGCGCCGGCTCGAGTGGCTCCGGTGCCCGTCAGTGGGCAGAGCGCACATC
GCCCACAGTCCCCGAGAAGTTGGGGGGAGGGGTCGGCAATTGAACCGGTGCCTAGAGAAGGTGGCGCGGG
GTAAACTGGGAAAGTGATGTCGTGTACTGGCTCCGCCTTTTTCCCGAGGGTGGGGGAGAACCGTATATAA
GTGCAGTAGTCGCCGTGAACGTTCTTTTTCGCAACGGGTTTGCCGCCAGAACACAGGTGTCGTGACGCGG
GATCCGCCACCATGACCGAGTACAAGCCCACGGTGCGCCTCGCCACCCGCGACGACGTCCCCAGGGCCGT
ACGCACCCTCGCCGCCGCGTTCGCCGACTACCCCGCCACGCGCCACACCGTCGATCCGGACCGCCACATC
GAGCGGGTCACCGAGCTGCAAGAACTCTTCCTCACGCGCGTCGGGCTCGACATCGGCAAGGTGTGGGTCG
CGGACGACGGCGCCGCGGTGGCGGTCTGGACCACGCCGGAGAGCGTCGAAGCGGGGGCGGTGTTCGCCGA
GATCGGCCCGCGCATGGCCGAGTTGAGCGGTTCCCGGCTGGCCGCGCAGCAACAGATGGAAGGCCTCCTG
GCGCCGCACCGGCCCAAGGAGCCCGCGTGGTTCCTGGCCACCGTCGGAGTCTCGCCCGACCACCAGGGCA
AGGGTCTGGGCAGCGCCGTCGTGCTCCCCGGAGTGGAGGCGGCCGAGCGCGCCGGGGTGCCCGCCTTCCT
GGAGACCTCCGCGCCCCGCAACCTCCCCTTCTACGAGCGGCTCGGCTTCACCGTCACCGCCGACGTCGAG
GTGCCCGAAGGACCGCGCACCTGGTGCATGACCCGCAAGCCCGGTGCCTGAACGCGTTAAGTCGACAATC
AACCTCTGGATTACAAAATTTGTGAAAGATTGACTGGTATTCTTAACTATGTTGCTCCTTTTACGCTATG
TGGATACGCTGCTTTAATGCCTTTGTATCATGCTATTGCTTCCCGTATGGCTTTCATTTTCTCCTCCTTG
TATAAATCCTGGTTGCTGTCTCTTTATGAGGAGTTGTGGCCCGTTGTCAGGCAACGTGGCGTGGTGTGCA
CTGTGTTTGCTGACGCAACCCCCACTGGTTGGGGCATTGCCACCACCTGTCAGCTCCTTTCCGGGACTTT
CGCTTTCCCCCTCCCTATTGCCACGGCGGAACTCATCGCCGCCTGCCTTGCCCGCTGCTGGACAGGGGCT
CGGCTGTTGGGCACTGACAATTCCGTGGTGTTGTCGGGGAAATCATCGTCCTTTCCTTGGCTGCTCGCCT
GTGTTGCCACCTGGATTCTGCGCGGGACGTCCTTCTGCTACGTCCCTTCGGCCCTCAATCCAGCGGACCT
TCCTTCCCGCGGCCTGCTGCCGGCTCTGCGGCCTCTTCCGCGTCTTCGCCTTCGCCCTCAGACGAGTCGG
ATCTCCCTTTGGGCCGCCTCCCCGCGTCGACTTTAAGACCAATGACTTACAAGGCAGCTGTAGATCTTAG
CCACTTTTTAAAAGAAAAGGGGGGACTGGAAGGGCTAATTCACTCCCAACGAAGACAAGATCTGCTTTTT
GCTTGTACTGGGTCTCTCTGGTTAGACCAGATCTGAGCCTGGGAGCTCTCTGGCTAACTAGGGAACCCAC
TGCTTAAGCCTCAATAAAGCTTGCCTTGAGTGCTTCAAGTAGTGTGTGCCCGTCTGTTGTGTGACTCTGG
TAACTAGAGATCCCTCAGACCCTTTTAGTCAGTGTGGAAAATCTCTAGCAGTACGTATAGTAGTTCATGT
CATCTTATTATTCAGTATTTATAACTTGCAAAGAAATGAATATCAGAGAGTGAGAGGAACTTGTTTATTG
CAGCTTATAATGGTTACAAATAAAGCAATAGCATCACAAATTTCACAAATAAAGCATTTTTTTCACTGCA
TTCTAGTTGTGGTTTGTCCAAACTCATCAATGTATCTTATCATGTCTGGCTCTAGCTATCCCGCCCCTAA
CTCCGCCCATCCCGCCCCTAACTCCGCCCAGTTCCGCCCATTCTCCGCCCCATGGCTGACTAATTTTTTT
TATTTATGCAGAGGCCGAGGCCGCCTCGGCCTCTGAGCTATTCCAGAAGTAGTGAGGAGGCTTTTTTGGA
GGCCTAGGGACGTACCCAATTCGCCCTATAGTGAGTCGTATTACGCGCGCTCACTGGCCGTCGTTTTACA
ACGTCGTGACTGGGAAAACCCTGGCGTTACCCAACTTAATCGCCTTGCAGCACATCCCCCTTTCGCCAGC
TGGCGTAATAGCGAAGAGGCCCGCACCGATCGCCCTTCCCAACAGTTGCGCAGCCTGAATGGCGAATGGG
[124 nt withheld, positions 4901-5024]
C
[91 nt withheld, positions 5026-5116]
A
[49 nt withheld, positions 5118-5166]
CCTTTGACGTTGGAGTCCACGTTCTTT
[37 nt withheld, positions 5194-5230]
ACCCTATCTCGGTCTATTCTTTTGATTTATAAGGGATTTTGCCGATTTCGGCCTATTGGTTAAAAAATGA
GCTGATTTAACAAAAATTTAACGCGAATTTTAACAAAATATTAACGCTTACAATTTAGGTGGCACTTTTC
GGGGAAATGTGCGCGGAACCCCTATTTGTTTATTTTTCTAAATACATTCAAATATGTATCCGCTCATGAG
ACAATAACCCTGATAAATGCTTCAATAATATTGAAAAAGGAAGAGTATGAGTATTCAACATTTCCGTGTC
GCCCTTATTCCCTTTTTTGCGGCATTTTGCCTTCCTGTTTTTGCTCACCCAGAAACGCTGGTGAAAGTAA
AAGATGCTGAAGATCAGTTGGGTGCACGAGTGGGTTACATCGAACTGGATCTCAACAGCGGTAAGATCCT
TGAGAGTTTTCGCCCCGAAGAACGTTTTCCAATGATGAGCACTTTTAAAGTTCTGCTATGTGGCGCGGTA
TTATCCCGTATTGACGCCGGGCAAGAGCAACTCGGTCGCCGCATACACTATTCTCAGAATGACTTGGTTG
AGTACTCACCAGTCACAGAAAAGCATCTTACGGATGGCATGACAGTAAGAGAATTATGCAGTGCTGCCAT
AACCATGAGTGATAACACTGCGGCCAACTTACTTCTGACAACGATCGGAGGACCGAAGGAGCTAACCGCT
TTTTTGCACAACATGGGGGATCATGTAACTCGCCTTGATCGTTGGGAACCGGAGCTGAATGAAGCCATAC
CAAACGACGAGCGTGACACCACGATGCCTGTAGCAATGGCAACAACGTTGCGCAAACTATTAACTGGCGA
ACTACTTACTCTAGCTTCCCGGCAACAATTAATAGACTGGATGGAGGCGGATAAAGTTGCAGGACCACTT
CTGCGCTCGGCCCTTCCGGCTGGCTGGTTTATTGCTGATAAATCTGGAGCCGGTGAGCGTGGGTCTCGCG
GTATCATTGCAGCACTGGGGCCAGATGGTAAGCCCTCCCGTATCGTAGTTATCTACACGACGGGGAGTCA
GGCAACTATGGATGAACGAAATAGACAGATCGCTGAGATAGGTGCCTCACTGATTAAGCATTGGTAACTG
TCAGACCAAGTTTACTCATATATACTTTAGATTGATTTAAAACTTCATTTTTAATTTAAAAGGATCTAGG
TGAAGATCCTTTTTGATAATCTCATGACCAAAATCCCTTAACGTGAGTTTTCGTTCCACTGAGCGTCAGA
CCCCGTAGAAAAGATCAAAGGATCTTCTTGAGATCCTTTTTTTCTGCGCGTAATCTGCTGCTTGCAAACA
AAAAAACCACCGCTACCAGCGGTGGTTTGTTTGCCGGATCAAGAGCTACCAACTCTTTTTCCGAAGGTAA
CTGGCTTCAGCAGAGCGCAGATACCAAATACTGTTCTTCTAGTGTAGCCGTAGTTAGGCCACCACTTCAA
GAACTCTGTAGCACCGCCTACATACCTCGCTCTGCTAATCCTGTTACCAGTGGCTGCTGCCAGTGGCGAT
AAGTCGTGTCTTACCGGGTTGGACTCAAGACGATAGTTACCGGATAAGGCGCAGCGGTCGGGCTGAACGG
GGGGTTCGTGCACACAGCCCAGCTTGGAGCGAACGACCTACACCGAACTGAGATACCTACAGCGTGAGCT
ATGAGAAAGCGCCACGCTTCCCGAAGGGAGAAAGGCGGACAGGTATCCGGTAAGCGGCAGGGTCGGAACA
GGAGAGCGCACGAGGGAGCTTCCAGGGGGAAACGCCTGGTATCTTTATAGTCCTGTCGGGTTTCGCCACC
TCTGACTTGAGCGTCGATTTTTGTGATGCTCGTCAGGGGGGCGGAGCCTATGGAAAAACGCCAGCAACGC
GGCCTTTTTACGGTTCCTGGCCTTTTGCTGGCCTTTTGCTCACATGTTCTTTCCTGCGTTATCCCCTGAT
TCTGTGGATAACCGTATTACCGCCTTTGAGTGAGCTGATACCGCTCGCCGCAGCCGAACGACCGAGCGCA
GCGAGTCAGTGAGCGAGGAAGCGGAAGAGCGCCCAATACGCA
Features (pLannotate 1.2.2; 27 found; start..end, strand, type, name):
     92..113     +  protein_bind   CAP binding site: CAP binding activates transcription in the presence of cAMP. E. coli catabolite activator protein
    128..158     +  promoter       lac promoter: promoter for the E. coli lac operon
    166..182     +  protein_bind   lac operator: The lac repressor binds to the lac operator to inhibit transcription in E. coli. This inhibition can be relieved by adding lactose or isopropyl-β-D-thiogalactopyranoside (IPTG). lac repressor encoded by lacI
    227..245     +  promoter       T3 promoter: promoter for bacteriophage T3 RNA polymerase
    273..499     +  promoter       RSV promoter: Rous sarcoma virus enhancer/promoter
    500..680     +  LTR            5' LTR (truncated): truncated 5' long terminal repeat (LTR) from HIV-1
    727..852     +  misc_feature   HIV-1 Ψ: packaging signal of human immunodeficiency virus type 1
    836..1199    +  CDS            HIV-1 gag (fragment): gag protein from human immunodeficiency virus 1; gag
   1345..1578    +  misc_feature   RRE: The Rev response element (RRE) of HIV-1 allows for Rev-dependent mRNA export from the nucleus to the cytoplasm.
   1955..1981    +  CDS            Rev (fragment): human immunodeficiency virus 1 (HIV-1) Rev protein; rev; enhances nuclear export of unspliced and incompletely spliced viral mRNAs
   1985..2225    +  promoter       U6 promoter: RNA polymerase III promoter for human U6 snRNA
   2273..2340    +  misc_RNA       tracrRNA (fragment): trans-activating CRISPR RNA for the Streptococcus pyogenes CRISPR/Cas9 system
   2389..2506    +  misc_feature   cPPT/CTS: central polypurine tract and central termination sequence of HIV-1
   2575..2786    +  promoter       EF-1α core promoter: core promoter for human elongation factor EF-1α
   2812..3411    +  CDS            PuroR (fragment): puromycin N-acetyltransferase; pac from Streptomyces; confers resistance to puromycin
   3427..4015    +  misc_feature   WPRE: woodchuck hepatitis virus posttranscriptional regulatory element
   4066..4085    +  misc_feature   cPPT/CTS (fragment): central polypurine tract and central termination sequence of HIV-1
   4087..4320    +  LTR            3' LTR (ΔU3): self-inactivating 3' long terminal repeat (LTR) from HIV-1
   4398..4519    +  polyA_signal   SV40 poly(A) signal: SV40 polyadenylation signal
   4559..4694    +  rep_origin     SV40 ori: SV40 origin of replication
   4715..4733    -  promoter       T7 promoter: promoter for bacteriophage T7 RNA polymerase
   4741..4896    +  CDS            lacZα (fragment): LacZα fragment of β-galactosidase; lacZ fragment
   4901..5329    +  rep_origin     f1 ori (sequence partly withheld): f1 bacteriophage origin of replication; arrow indicates direction of (+) strand synthesis
   5382..5486    +  promoter       AmpR promoter: bla
   5487..6347    +  CDS            AmpR: β-lactamase; bla; confers resistance to ampicillin, carbenicillin, and related antibiotics
   6518..7106    +  rep_origin     ori: high-copy-number ColE1/pMB1/pBR322/pUC origin of replication
   7289..79      +  CDS            lacI (fragment) (across the origin): lac repressor; lacI; The lac repressor binds to the lac operator to inhibit transcription in E. coli. This inhibition can be relieved by adding lactose or isopropyl-β-D-thiogalactopyranoside (IPTG).
