[The description below was written by a language model from this plasmid's Addgene catalogue record and pLannotate feature annotations shown in this document.]
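Description:
KIF2C E7.1 gRNA is a third-generation lentiviral CRISPR guide plasmid built on the pLenti-sgRNA backbone and designed to express a single guide RNA against human KIF2C. It belongs to a series of guide constructs made for a large-scale analysis of Cas9 knockouts of cell-cycle genes in human cells. It is propagated in E. coli through a high-copy ColE1/pUC-type origin with ampicillin selection from β-lactamase. The backbone also carries an f1 origin, an SV40 origin and poly(A) signal, and remnants of lac and phage-promoter cloning elements. The catalogue lists the empty backbone as 9,151 bp, whereas the sequenced plasmid is 7,302 nt. One plausible explanation is loss of a stuffer fragment when the guide oligos were ligated between the two BsmBI sites, which were destroyed in cloning, but the record does not state this.

The viral region begins with an RSV promoter fused to a truncated HIV-1 5' LTR, which makes genomic RNA production Tat-independent. This is followed by the Ψ packaging signal with a gag fragment, the RRE for Rev-dependent export, a cPPT/CTS, a WPRE and a self-inactivating ΔU3 3' LTR. Between the LTRs, a human U6 RNA polymerase III promoter drives the KIF2C spacer joined to the S. pyogenes tracrRNA-derived scaffold. A separate EF-1α core promoter expresses puromycin N-acetyltransferase, so transduced cells can be selected with puromycin.

No Cas9 coding sequence is annotated, so the nuclease must be supplied separately, for example by a Cas9-expressing cell line. Packaging functions must likewise be provided in trans to produce virus. The depositor notes that the listed guide sequence includes the 5' cloning overhang in addition to the spacer itself.
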