Addgene plasmid #90722: KIF2C E7.1 gRNA
Purpose: 3rd generation lentiviral gRNA plasmid targeting human KIF2C
Depositing lab: Iain Cheeseman. Depositing organization: Whitehead Institute for Biomedical Research. Publication: Large-Scale Analysis of CRISPR/Cas9 Cell-Cycle Knockouts Reveals the Diversity of p53-Dependent Responses to Cell-Cycle Defects. McKinley KL, Cheeseman IM. Dev Cell. 2017 Feb 27;40(4):405-420.e2. doi: 10.1016/j.devcel.2017.01.012. Epub 2017 Feb 16. PubMed 28216383.
Backbone
  Vector backbone: pLenti-sgRNA
  Backbone manufacturer: Eric Lander & David Sabatini labs (Addgene plasmid #71409)
  Backbone size w/o insert (bp): 9151
  Vector type: Lentiviral, CRISPR
  Selectable markers: Puromycin
Growth in bacteria
  Bacterial resistance: Ampicillin, 100 μg/mL
  Growth temperature: 37°C
  Growth strain: NEB Stable
  Copy number: Unknown
Gene/Insert
  Gene/Insert name: KIF2C (Guide Designation E7.1) (alt name: pKMKO series)
  gRNA/shRNA sequence: CACCgCAGATTGTCCTTCGGATGTA
  Species: H. sapiens (human)
  Promoter: U6
  Cloning method: Restriction Enzyme; 5′ cloning site BsmBI (destroyed during cloning); 3′ cloning site BsmBI (destroyed during cloning)
  Sequencing primers: 5′ hU6-F (5'-GAGGGCCTATTTCCCATGATT-3'); 3′ EF1a-R (5'-CACGGCGACTACTGCACTTA-3')
Terms and licenses: Academic/Nonprofit Terms; Industry Terms: Not Available to Industry
Depositor comments: Please note that gRNA target sequence listed is not strictly the 20nt spacer sequence, but also contains the 5' BsmBI overhang. For more information about knockout human cell lines generated using this plasmid, please see http://cellcycleknockouts.wi.mit.edu/ .
How to cite: KIF2C E7.1 gRNA was a gift from Iain Cheeseman (Addgene plasmid # 90722 ; http://n2t.net/addgene:90722 ; RRID:Addgene_90722)
